LOCUS       Exported 7897 bp ds-DNA circular SYN 12-MAY-2021
DEFINITION  Encodes Thr251Gly-EcPheRS Under IPTG-Inducible (PT5) Control.
ACCESSION   .
VERSION     .
KEYWORDS    pKPY514
SOURCE      synthetic DNA construct
  ORGANISM  synthetic DNA construct
REFERENCE   1 (bases 1 to 7897)
  AUTHORS   Yuet KP, Doma MK, Ngo JT, Sweredoski MJ, Graham RL, Moradian A, Hess
            S, Schuman EM, Sternberg PW, Tirrell DA
  TITLE     Cell-specific proteomic analysis in Caenorhabditis elegans.
  JOURNAL   Proc Natl Acad Sci U S A. 2015 Feb 17. pii: 201421567.
  PUBMED    25691744
REFERENCE   2 (bases 1 to 7897)
  AUTHORS   .
  TITLE     Direct Submission
  JOURNAL   Exported May 12, 2021 from SnapGene Server 1.1.58
            http://www.snapgene.com
FEATURES             Location/Qualifiers
     source          1..7897
                     /organism="synthetic DNA construct"
                     /mol_type="other DNA"
     promoter        10..54
                     /label=T5 promoter
                     /note="bacteriophage T5 promoter for E. coli RNA
                     polymerase, with embedded lac operator"
     protein_bind    30..46
                     /label=lac operator
                     /bound_moiety="lac repressor encoded by lacI"
                     /note="The lac repressor binds to the lac operator to
                     inhibit transcription in E. coli. This inhibition can be
                     relieved by adding lactose or
                     isopropyl-beta-D-thiogalactopyranoside (IPTG)."
     protein_bind    62..78
                     /label=lac operator
                     /bound_moiety="lac repressor encoded by lacI"
                     /note="The lac repressor binds to the lac operator to
                     inhibit transcription in E. coli. This inhibition can be
                     relieved by adding lactose or
                     isopropyl-beta-D-thiogalactopyranoside (IPTG)."
     RBS             97..108
                     /note="strong bacterial ribosome binding site (Elowitz and
                     Leibler, 2000)"
     CDS             127..144
                     /codon_start=1
                     /product="6xHis affinity tag"
                     /label=6xHis
                     /translation="HHHHHH"
     terminator      3564..3658
                     /label=lambda t0 terminator
                     /note="transcription terminator from phage lambda"
     CDS             3702..4361
                     /codon_start=1
                     /gene="cat"
                     /product="chloramphenicol acetyltransferase"
                     /label=CmR
                     /note="confers resistance to chloramphenicol"
                     /translation="MEKKITGYTTVDISQWHRKEHFEAFQSVAQCTYNQTVQLDITAFL
                     KTVKKNKHKFYPAFIHILARLMNAHPEFRMAMKDGELVIWDSVHPCYTVFHEQTETFSS
                     LWSEYHDDFRQFLHIYSQDVACYGENLAYFPKGFIENMFFVSANPWVSFTSFDLNVANM
                     DNFFAPVFTMGKYYTQGDKVLMPLAIQVHHAVCDGFHVGRMLNELQQYCDEWQGGA"
     primer_bind     complement(3768..3787)
                     /label=CAT-R
                     /note="Chloramphenicol resistance gene, reverse primer"
     terminator      4426..4512
                     /gene="Escherichia coli rrnB"
                     /label=rrnB T1 terminator
                     /note="transcription terminator T1 from the E. coli rrnB
                     gene"
     CDS             complement(4605..5687)
                     /codon_start=1
                     /gene="lacI"
                     /product="lac repressor"
                     /label=lacI
                     /note="The lac repressor binds to the lac operator to
                     inhibit transcription in E. coli. This inhibition can be
                     relieved by adding lactose or
                     isopropyl-beta-D-thiogalactopyranoside (IPTG)."
                     /translation="MKPVTLYDVAEYAGVSYQTVSRVVNQASHVSAKTREKVEAAMAEL
                     NYIPNRVAQQLAGKQSLLIGVATSSLALHAPSQIVAAIKSRADQLGASVVVSMVERSGV
                     EACKAAVHNLLAQRVSGLIINYPLDDQDAIAVEAACTNVPALFLDVSDQTPINSIIFSH
                     EDGTRLGVEHLVALGHQQIALLAGPLSSVSARLRLAGWHKYLTRNQIQPIAEREGDWSA
                     MSGFQQTMQMLNEGIVPTAMLVANDQMALGAMRAITESGLRVGADISVVGYDDTEDSSC
                     YIPPLTTIKQDFRLLGQTSVDRLLQLSQGQAVKGNQLLPVSLVKRKTTLAPNTQTASPR
                     ALADSLMQLARQVSRLESGQ"
     primer_bind     5649..5668
                     /label=LacI-R
                     /note="LacI, reverse primer"
     promoter        complement(5688..5765)
                     /gene="lacI (mutant)"
                     /label=lacIq promoter
                     /note="In the lacIq allele, a single base change in the
                     promoter boosts expression of the lacI gene about 10-fold."
     primer_bind     complement(5849..5871)
                     /label=pGEX 3'
                     /note="pGEX vectors, reverse primer"
     misc_feature    5957..6097
                     /label=bom
                     /note="basis of mobility region from pBR322"
     primer_bind     6012..6031
                     /label=pRS-marker
                     /note="pRS vectors, use to sequence yeast selectable
                     marker"
     primer_bind     complement(6112..6129)
                     /label=L4440
                     /note="L4440 vector, forward primer"
     rep_origin      complement(6283..6871)
                     /direction=LEFT
                     /label=ori
                     /note="high-copy-number ColE1/pMB1/pBR322/pUC origin of
                     replication"
     primer_bind     complement(6363..6382)
                     /label=pBR322ori-F
                     /note="pBR322 origin, forward primer"
     CDS             complement(6978..7793)
                     /codon_start=1
                     /gene="aph(3')-Ia"
                     /product="aminoglycoside phosphotransferase"
                     /label=KanR
                     /note="confers resistance to kanamycin in bacteria or G418
                     (Geneticin(R)) in eukaryotes"
                     /translation="MSHIQRETSCSRPRLNSNMDADLYGYKWARDNVGQSGATIYRLYG
                     KPDAPELFLKHGKGSVANDVTDEMVRLNWLTEFMPLPTIKHFIRTPDDAWLLTTAIPGK
                     TAFQVLEEYPDSGENIVDALAVFLRRLHSIPVCNCPFNSDRVFRLAQAQSRMNNGLVDA
                     SDFDDERNGWPVEQVWKEMHKLLPFSPDSVVTHGDFSLDNLIFDEGKLIGCIDVGRVGI
                     ADRYQDLAILWNCLGEFSPSLQKRLFQKYGIDNPDMNKLQFHLMLDEFF"
     primer_bind     7701..7720
                     /label=Kan-R
                     /note="Kanamycin resistance gene, reverse primer"
     primer_bind     7785..7804
                     /label=pENTR-R
                     /note="pENTR vectors, reverse primer"
     primer_bind     7865..7883
                     /label=pBRforEco
                     /note="pBR322 vectors, upsteam of EcoRI site, forward
                     primer"
ORIGIN
        1 ctcgagaaat cataaaaaat ttatttgctt tgtgagcgga taacaattat aatagattca
       61 attgtgagcg gataacaatt tcacacagaa ttcattaaag aggagaaatt aactatgaga
      121 ggatcgcatc accatcacca tcacggatcc gcatgcatgt cacatctcgc agaactggtt
      181 gccagtgcga aggcggccat tagccaggcg tcagatgttg ccgcgttaga taatgtgcgc
      241 gtcgaatatt tgggtaaaaa agggcactta acccttcaga tgacgaccct gcgtgagctg
      301 ccgccagaag agcgtccggc agctggtgcg gttatcaacg aagcgaaaga gcaggttcag
      361 caggcgctga atgcgcgtaa agcggaactg gaaagcgctg cactgaatgc gcgtctggcg
      421 gcggaaacga ttgatgtctc tctgccaggt cgtcgcattg aaaacggcgg tctgcatccg
      481 gttacccgta ccatcgaccg tatcgaaagt ttcttcggtg agcttggctt taccgtggca
      541 accgggccgg aaatcgaaga cgattatcat aacttcgatg ctctgaacat tcctggtcac
      601 cacccggcgc gcgctgacca cgacactttc tggtttgaca ctacccgcct gctgcgtacc
      661 cagacctctg gcgtacagat ccgcaccatg aaagcccagc agccaccgat tcgtatcatc
      721 gcgcctggcc gtgtttatcg taacgactac gaccagactc acacgccgat gttccatcag
      781 atggaaggtc tgattgttga taccaacatc agctttacca acctgaaagg cacgctgcac
      841 gacttcctgc gtaacttctt tgaggaagat ttgcagattc gcttccgtcc ttcctacttc
      901 ccgtttggag aaccttctgc agaagtggac gtcatgggta aaaacggtaa atggctggaa
      961 gtgctgggct gcgggatggt gcatccgaac gtgttgcgta acgttggcat cgacccggaa
     1021 gtttactctg gtttcgcctt cgggatgggg atggagcgtc tgactatgtt gcgttacggc
     1081 gtcaccgacc tgcgttcatt cttcgaaaac gatctgcgtt tcctcaaaca gtttaaataa
     1141 ggcaggaata gattatgaaa ttcagtgaac tgtggttacg cgaatgggtg aacccggcga
     1201 ttgatagcga tgcgctggca aatcaaatca ctatggcggg cctggaagtt gacggtgtag
     1261 aaccggttgc cggcagcttc cacggcgtgg tcgttggtga agtggttgag tgtgcgcagc
     1321 atccgaacgc tgacaaactg cgtgtgacaa aagtgaatgt cggcggcgat cgcctgctgg
     1381 acatcgtctg cggtgcgcca aactgccgtc agggcctgcg tgtagcggta gcgaccattg
     1441 gtgctgttct gccgggtgat ttcaaaatta aagcggcgaa actgcgtggc gaaccgtctg
     1501 aagggatgct gtgctccttc tctgaactgg gcatttctga cgatcacagc ggcattatcg
     1561 aactgcctgc ggatgcgccg attggcaccg atatccgtga atacctgaaa cttgatgaca
     1621 acaccatcga aatcagcgtg acgccaaacc gtgccgactg cttaggcatc attggtgttg
     1681 cgcgtgacgt tgccgtgctg aaccagctgc cgctggttca accggaaatc gttccggttg
     1741 gtgcgaccat cgacgacacg ctgccgatta cagtcgaagc gccggaagcc tgcccgcgtt
     1801 atcttggccg tgtggtaaaa ggcattaacg ttaaagcgcc aactccgctg tggatgaaag
     1861 aaaaactgcg tcgttgcggg atccgttcta tcgatgcagt tgttgacgtc accaactatg
     1921 tgctgctcga actgggccag ccgatgcacg ctttcgataa agatcgcatt gaaggcggca
     1981 ttgtggtgcg gatggcgaaa gagggcgaaa cgctggtgct gctcgacggt actgaagcga
     2041 agctgaatgc tgacactctg gtcatcgccg accacaacaa ggcgctggcg atgggcggca
     2101 tcttcggtgg cgaacactct ggcgtgaatg acgaaacaca aaacgtgctg ctggaatgcg
     2161 cgttctttag cccgctgtct atcaccggtc gtgctcgtcg tcatggcctg cataccgatg
     2221 cgtctcaccg ttatgagcgt ggcgttgatc cggcactgca gcacaaagcg atggaacgtg
     2281 cgacccgtct gctgatcgac atctgcggtg gtgaggctgg cccggtaatt gatatcacca
     2341 acgaagcaac gctgccgaag cgtgcaacca tcactctacg tcgtagcaaa ctggatcgcc
     2401 tgatcggcca tcatattgcg gatgagcagg taactgacat tctgcgtcgt ctcggctgcg
     2461 aagtgaccga aggcaaagac gaatggcagg cagttgcgcc gagctggcgt ttcgatatgg
     2521 agattgaaga agatctggtt gaagaagtcg cgcgtgttta cggctacaac aacatcccgg
     2581 atgagccggt acaggcaagc ctgattatgg gtactcaccg tgaagctgac ctgtcgctca
     2641 agcgcgtgaa aacgctgctc aacgacaaag gctatcagga agtgatcacc tacagcttcg
     2701 ttgatccgaa agtgcagcag atgatccatc caggcgttga agccttactg ctgccaagcc
     2761 cgatctctgt tgaaatgtca gcaatgcgtc tttctctgtg gactggcctg ctggcaaccg
     2821 tggtgtacaa ccagaaccgt cagcagaacc gtgtgcgcat tttcgaaagc ggtctgcgtt
     2881 tcgtaccaga tactcaggca ccgttgggca ttcgtcagga tctgatgtta gccggtgtga
     2941 tttgcggtaa ccgttacgaa gagcactgga acctggcaaa agagaccgtt gatttctatg
     3001 atttgaaagg cgatcttgaa tccgttctcg acctgaccgg taaactgaat gaggttgagt
     3061 tccgtgcaga agcgaatccg gcactgcatc cggggcaatc cgcagcgatt tatctgaaag
     3121 gtgaacgtat tggttttgtt ggggttgttc atcctgaact ggaacgtaaa ctggatctta
     3181 acggtcgcac tctggtgttc gaactggagt ggaacaagct cgcagaccgc gtggtgcctc
     3241 aggcgcgcga gatttctcgc ttcccggcga accgtcgtga catcgcggtg gtggtcgcag
     3301 aaaacgttcc cgcagcggat attttatccg aatgtaagaa agttggcgta aatcaggtag
     3361 ttggcgtaaa cttatttgac gtgtaccgcg gtaagggtgt tgcggagggg tataagagcc
     3421 tcgccataag cctgatcctg caagatacca gccgtacact cgaagaagag gagattgccg
     3481 ctaccgtcgc caaatgtgta gaggcattaa aagagcgatt ccaggcatca ttgagggatt
     3541 gaaagcttaa ttagctgagc ttggactcct gttgatagat ccagtaatga cctcagaact
     3601 ccatctggat ttgttcagaa cgctcggttg ccgccgggcg ttttttattg gtgagaatcc
     3661 aagctagctt ggcgagattt tcaggagcta aggaagctaa aatggagaaa aaaatcactg
     3721 gatataccac cgttgatata tcccaatggc atcgtaaaga acattttgag gcatttcagt
     3781 cagttgctca atgtacctat aaccagaccg ttcagctgga tattacggcc tttttaaaga
     3841 ccgtaaagaa aaataagcac aagttttatc cggcctttat tcacattctt gcccgcctga
     3901 tgaatgctca tccggaattt cgtatggcaa tgaaagacgg tgagctggtg atatgggata
     3961 gtgttcaccc ttgttacacc gttttccatg agcaaactga aacgttttca tcgctctgga
     4021 gtgaatacca cgacgatttc cggcagtttc tacacatata ttcgcaagat gtggcgtgtt
     4081 acggtgaaaa cctggcctat ttccctaaag ggtttattga gaatatgttt ttcgtctcag
     4141 ccaatccctg ggtgagtttc accagttttg atttaaacgt ggccaatatg gacaacttct
     4201 tcgcccccgt tttcaccatg ggcaaatatt atacgcaagg cgacaaggtg ctgatgccgc
     4261 tggcgattca ggttcatcat gccgtttgtg atggcttcca tgtcggcaga atgcttaatg
     4321 aattacaaca gtactgcgat gagtggcagg gcggggcgta atttttttaa ggcagttatt
     4381 ggtgccctta aacgcctggg gtaatgactc tctagcttga ggcatcaaat aaaacgaaag
     4441 gctcagtcga aagactgggc ctttcgtttt atctgttgtt tgtcggtgaa cgctctcctg
     4501 agtaggacaa atccgccctc tagattacgt gcagtcgatg ataagctgtc aaacatgaga
     4561 attgtgccta atgagtgagc taacttacat taattgcgtt gcgctcactg cccgctttcc
     4621 agtcgggaaa cctgtcgtgc cagctgcatt aatgaatcgg ccaacgcgcg gggagaggcg
     4681 gtttgcgtat tgggcgccag ggtggttttt cttttcacca gtgagacggg caacagctga
     4741 ttgcccttca ccgcctggcc ctgagagagt tgcagcaagc ggtccacgct ggtttgcccc
     4801 agcaggcgaa aatcctgttt gatggtggtt aacggcggga tataacatga gctgtcttcg
     4861 gtatcgtcgt atcccactac cgagatatcc gcaccaacgc gcagcccgga ctcggtaatg
     4921 gcgcgcattg cgcccagcgc catctgatcg ttggcaacca gcatcgcagt gggaacgatg
     4981 ccctcattca gcatttgcat ggtttgttga aaaccggaca tggcactcca gtcgccttcc
     5041 cgttccgcta tcggctgaat ttgattgcga gtgagatatt tatgccagcc agccagacgc
     5101 agacgcgccg agacagaact taatgggccc gctaacagcg cgatttgctg gtgacccaat
     5161 gcgaccagat gctccacgcc cagtcgcgta ccgtcttcat gggagaaaat aatactgttg
     5221 atgggtgtct ggtcagagac atcaagaaat aacgccggaa cattagtgca ggcagcttcc
     5281 acagcaatgg catcctggtc atccagcgga tagttaatga tcagcccact gacgcgttgc
     5341 gcgagaagat tgtgcaccgc cgctttacag gcttcgacgc cgcttcgttc taccatcgac
     5401 accaccacgc tggcacccag ttgatcggcg cgagatttaa tcgccgcgac aatttgcgac
     5461 ggcgcgtgca gggccagact ggaggtggca acgccaatca gcaacgactg tttgcccgcc
     5521 agttgttgtg ccacgcggtt gggaatgtaa ttcagctccg ccatcgccgc ttccactttt
     5581 tcccgcgttt tcgcagaaac gtggctggcc tggttcacca cgcgggaaac ggtctgataa
     5641 gagacaccgg catactctgc gacatcgtat aacgttactg gtttcacatt caccaccctg
     5701 aattgactct cttccgggcg ctatcatgcc ataccgcgaa aggttttgca ccattcgatg
     5761 gtgtcggaat ttcgggcagc gttgggtcct ggccacgggt gcgcatgatc tagagctgcc
     5821 tcgcgcgttt cggtgatgac ggtgaaaacc tctgacacat gcagctcccg gagacggtca
     5881 cagcttgtct gtaagcggat gccgggagca gacaagcccg tcagggcgcg tcagcgggtg
     5941 ttggcgggtg tcggggcgca gccatgaccc agtcacgtag cgatagcgga gtgtatactg
     6001 gcttaactat gcggcatcag agcagattgt actgagagtg caccatatgc ggtgtgaaat
     6061 accgcacaga tgcgtaagga gaaaataccg catcaggcgc tcttccgctt cctcgctcac
     6121 tgactcgctg cgctcggtcg ttcggctgcg gcgagcggta tcagctcact caaaggcggt
     6181 aatacggtta tccacagaat caggggataa cgcaggaaag aacatgtgag caaaaggcca
     6241 gcaaaaggcc aggaaccgta aaaaggccgc gttgctggcg tttttccata ggctccgccc
     6301 ccctgacgag catcacaaaa atcgacgctc aagtcagagg tggcgaaacc cgacaggact
     6361 ataaagatac caggcgtttc cccctggaag ctccctcgtg cgctctcctg ttccgaccct
     6421 gccgcttacc ggatacctgt ccgcctttct cccttcggga agcgtggcgc tttctcatag
     6481 ctcacgctgt aggtatctca gttcggtgta ggtcgttcgc tccaagctgg gctgtgtgca
     6541 cgaacccccc gttcagcccg accgctgcgc cttatccggt aactatcgtc ttgagtccaa
     6601 cccggtaaga cacgacttat cgccactggc agcagccact ggtaacagga ttagcagagc
     6661 gaggtatgta ggcggtgcta cagagttctt gaagtggtgg cctaactacg gctacactag
     6721 aaggacagta tttggtatct gcgctctgct gaagccagtt accttcggaa aaagagttgg
     6781 tagctcttga tccggcaaac aaaccaccgc tggtagcggt ggtttttttg tttgcaagca
     6841 gcagattacg cgcagaaaaa aaggatctca agaagatcct ttgatctttt ctacggggtc
     6901 tgacgctcag tggaacgaaa actcacgtta agggattttg gtcatggcgt taagggattt
     6961 tggtcatgaa ttaattctta gaaaaactca tcgagcatca aatgaaactg caatttattc
     7021 atatcaggat tatcaatacc atatttttga aaaagccgtt tctgtaatga aggagaaaac
     7081 tcaccgaggc agttccatag gatggcaaga tcctggtatc ggtctgcgat tccgactcgt
     7141 ccaacatcaa tacaacctat taatttcccc tcgtcaaaaa taaggttatc aagtgagaaa
     7201 tcaccatgag tgacgactga atccggtgag aatggcaaaa gtttatgcat ttctttccag
     7261 acttgttcaa caggccagcc attacgctcg tcatcaaaat cactcgcatc aaccaaaccg
     7321 ttattcattc gtgattgcgc ctgagcgaga cgaaatacgc gatcgctgtt aaaaggacaa
     7381 ttacaaacag gaatcgaatg caaccggcgc aggaacactg ccagcgcatc aacaatattt
     7441 tcacctgaat caggatattc ttctaatacc tggaatgctg ttttcccggg gatcgcagtg
     7501 gtgagtaacc atgcatcatc aggagtacgg ataaaatgct tgatggtcgg aagaggcata
     7561 aattccgtca gccagtttag tctgaccatc tcatctgtaa catcattggc aacgctacct
     7621 ttgccatgtt tcagaaacaa ctctggcgca tcgggcttcc catacaatcg atagattgtc
     7681 gcacctgatt gcccgacatt atcgcgagcc catttatacc catataaatc agcatccatg
     7741 ttggaattta atcgcggcct agagcaagac gtttcccgtt gaatatggct cataacaccc
     7801 cttgtattac tgtttatgta agcagacagt tttattgttc atgaccatga cattaaccta
     7861 taaaaatagg cgtatcacga ggccctttcg tcttcac
//
