[The description below was written by a language model from this plasmid's Addgene catalogue record and the feature table of its GenBank file.]
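Description:
pKPY514 is a 7,897 bp bacterial expression plasmid built on pQE-80L-Kan, a kanamycin-selectable version of the Qiagen pQE-80L vector. It replicates in E. coli from a high-copy ColE1/pMB1-type origin, with the pBR322 bom region nearby, and is selected through an aph(3')-Ia kanamycin resistance gene. The feature table also annotates a chloramphenicol acetyltransferase coding sequence between the lambda t0 and rrnB T1 terminators, a carry-over of the pQE architecture. The catalogue lists only kanamycin as the selection. The record names a specific growth strain, KY33, and cautions that the plasmid may require this particular host.

The payload is a roughly 3.4 kb fragment carrying the genes for E. coli phenylalanyl-tRNA synthetase, amplified from DH10B genomic DNA and cloned between SphI and HindIII, then altered by site-directed mutagenesis to introduce the Thr251Gly substitution. The insert itself is not annotated in the feature table, but it occupies the gap between the 6xHis tag and the lambda t0 terminator. Transcription is driven by the phage T5 promoter, which is read by E. coli RNA polymerase and is flanked by two lac operators. A plasmid-borne lacI gene under the up-mutated lacIq promoter supplies enough repressor to keep expression off until IPTG is added. A strong ribosome binding site and a backbone-encoded N-terminal 6xHis tag precede the insert, allowing affinity purification or detection of the tagged product.

The plasmid provides IPTG-inducible expression of the mutant synthetase in E. coli. The associated publication concerns cell-specific proteomic analysis in Caenorhabditis elegans, though the record does not describe how this bacterial construct was used in that work.
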