Addgene plasmid #62598: pKPY514
Purpose: Encodes Thr251Gly-EcPheRS Under IPTG-Inducible (PT5) Control
Depositing lab: David Tirrell. Depositing organization: California Institute of Technology. Publication: Cell-specific proteomic analysis in Caenorhabditis elegans. Yuet KP, Doma MK, Ngo JT, Sweredoski MJ, Graham RL, Moradian A, Hess S, Schuman EM, Sternberg PW, Tirrell DA. Proc Natl Acad Sci U S A. 2015 Feb 17. pii: 201421567. 10.1073/pnas.1421567112 PubMed 25691744.
Backbone
  Vector backbone: pQE-80L-Kan
  Backbone manufacturer: Qiagen
  Backbone size w/o insert (bp): 4541
  Total vector size (bp): 7897
  Modifications to backbone: The genes encoding wild-type E. coli PheRS were isolated by genomic DNA extraction from E. coli DH10B and PCR amplification. The purified fragments were ligated into pQE-80L-Kan (SphI, HindIII). The resulting plasmid was subjected to site-directed mutagenesis to generate the Thr251Gly mutation.
  Vector type: Bacterial Expression
Growth in bacteria
  Bacterial resistance: Kanamycin, 50 μg/mL
  Growth temperature: 37°C
  Growth strain: KY33
  Copy number: High Copy
Gene/Insert
  Gene/Insert name: Thr251Gly-EcPheRS (alt name: E. coli Phenylalanyl-tRNA Synthetase (Thr251Gly))
  Species: E. coli
  Insert size (bp): 3386
  Mutation: Thr251Gly
  Promoter: T5
  Tag / fusion protein: 6xHis (N terminal on backbone)
  Cloning method: Restriction Enzyme; 5′ cloning site SphI (not destroyed); 3′ cloning site HindIII (not destroyed)
  Sequencing primers: 5′ pQE Promoter; 3′ pQE Reverse
Terms and licenses: Academic/Nonprofit Terms; Industry Terms: Not Available to Industry
Depositor comments: Please note that this plasmid may require a unique bacterial strain, so make sure to confirm that you can also obtain the appropriate growth strain. Please contact us or contact our distributors if you have any questions.
How to cite: pKPY514 was a gift from David Tirrell (Addgene plasmid # 62598 ; http://n2t.net/addgene:62598 ; RRID:Addgene_62598)
