>Addgene plasmid #62598 | pKPY514 | addgene partial sequence | sequence record 106981 | pBMTL-1-5 5'-tgagcggataacaatttcac-3'
TATGAGAGGATCGCATCACCATCACCATCACGGATCCGCATGCATGTCACATCTCGCAGAACTGGTTGCC
AGTGCGAAGGCGGCCATTAGCCAGGCGTCAGATGTTGCCGCGTTAGATAATGTGCGCGTCGAATATTTGG
GTAAAAAAGGGCACTTAACCCTTCAGATGACGACCCTGCGTGAGCTGCCGCCAGAAGAGCGTCCGGCAGC
TGGTGCGGTTATCAACGAAGCGAAAGAGCAGGTTCAGCAGGCGCTGAATGCGCGTAAAGCGGAACTGGAA
AGCGCTGCACTGAATGCGCGTCTGGCGGCGGAAACGATTGATGTCTCTCTGCCAGGTCGTCGCATTGAAA
ACGGCGGTCTGCATCCGGTTACCCGTACCATCGACCGTATCGAAAGTTTCTTCGGTGAGCTTGGCTTTAC
CGTGGCAACCGGGCCGGAAATCGAAGACGATTATCATAACTTCGATGCTCTGAACATTCCTGGTCACCAC
CCGGCGCGCGCTGACCACGACACTTTCTGGTTTGACACTACCCGCCTGCTGCGTACCCAGACCTCTGGCG
TACAGATCCGCACCATGAAAGCCCAGCAGCCACCGATTCGTATCATCGCGCCTGGCCGTGTTTATCGTAA
CGACTACGACCAGACTCACACGCCGATGTTCCATCAGATGGAAGGTCTGATTGTTGATACCAACATCAGC
TTTACCAACCTGAAAGGCACGCTGCACGACTTCCTGCGTAACTTCTTTGAGGAAGATTTGCAGATTCGCT
TCCGTCCTTCCTACTTCCCGTTTGGAGAACCTTCTGCAGAAGTGGACGTCATGGGTAAA
