>Addgene plasmid #62598 | pKPY514 | addgene partial sequence | sequence record 106982 | T0term-R 5'-GCGGCAACCGAGCGTTC-3'
TCTATCAACAGGAGTCCAAGCTCAGCTAATTAAGCTTTCAATCCCTCAATGATGCCTGGAATCGCTCTTT
TAATGCCTCTACACATTTGGCGACGGTAGCGGCAATCTCCTCTTCTTCGAGTGTACGGCTGGTATCTTGC
AGGATCAGGCTTATGGCGAGGCTCTTATACCCCTCCGCAACACCCTTACCGCGGTACACGTCAAATAAGT
TTACGCCAACTACCTGATTTACGCCAACTTTCTTACATTCGGATAAAATATCCGCTGCGGGAACGTTTTC
TGCGACCACCACCGCGATGTCACGACGGTTCGCCGGGAAGCGAGAAATCTCGCGCGCCTGAGGCACCACG
CGGTCTGCGAGCTTGTTCCACTCCAGTTCGAACACCAGAGTGCGACCGTTAAGATCCAGTTTACGTTCCA
GTTCAGGATGAACAACCCCAACAAAACCAATACGTTCACCTTTCAGATAAATCGCTGCGGATTGCCCCGG
ATGCAGTGCCGGATTCGCTTCTGCACGGAACTCAACCTCATTCAGTTTACCGGTCAGGTCGAGAACGGAT
TCAAGATCGCCTTTCAAATCATAGAAATCAACGGTCTCTTTTGCCAGGTTCCAGTGCTCTTCGTAACGGT
TACCGCAAATCACACCGGCTAACATCAGATCCTGACGAATGCCCAACGGTGCCTGAGTATCTGGTACGAA
ACGCAGACCGCTTTCGAAAATGCGCACACGGTTCTGCTGACGGTTCTGGTTGTACACCACGGTTGCCAGC
AGGCCAGTCCACAGAGAAAGACGCATTGCTGACATTTCAACAGAGATCGGGCTTGGCAGCAGTAAGGCTT
CAACGCCTGGATGGATCATCTGCT
